Addgene plasmid #38972: BMPR2
Purpose: Bacterial expression for structure determination; may not be full ORF
Depositing lab: Nicola Burgess-Brown. Depositing organization: University of Oxford.
Backbone
  Vector backbone: pNIC-CH
  Backbone manufacturer: SGC
  Vector type: Bacterial Expression
Growth in bacteria
  Bacterial resistance: Kanamycin, 50 μg/mL
  Growth temperature: 37°C
  Growth strain: Mach1
  Copy number: Low Copy
Gene/Insert
  Gene/Insert name: BMPR2 (alt names: bone morphogenetic protein receptor, type II (serine/threonine kinase) [isoform 1 precursor]; PDB:3G2F)
  Species: H. sapiens (human)
  Insert size (bp): 1009
  GenBank ID: bone morphogenetic protein receptor, type II (serine/threonine kinase) [isoform 1 precursor] PDB:3G2F
  Entrez Gene: BMPR2 (a.k.a. BMPR-II, BMPR3, BMR2, BRK-3, POVD1, PPH1, T-ALK)
  Tag / fusion protein: His6 (C terminal on insert)
  Cloning method: Ligation Independent Cloning
  Sequencing primers: 5′ T7; 3′ T7-term
Terms and licenses: Academic/Nonprofit Terms; Industry Terms: Not Available to Industry
How to cite: BMPR2 was a gift from Nicola Burgess-Brown (Addgene plasmid # 38972 ; http://n2t.net/addgene:38972 ; RRID:Addgene_38972)
