[The description below was written by a language model from this plasmid's Addgene catalogue record.]
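Description:
BMPR2 is a bacterial expression plasmid built on the pNIC-CH backbone from the SGC, made to produce a fragment of the human bone morphogenetic protein receptor type II (a serine/threonine kinase receptor) for structure determination. The plasmid is maintained in E. coli under kanamycin selection and is recorded as low copy; the record does not name the origin of replication. No feature table is provided, so the description rests on the catalogue fields alone.

The insert is about 1 kb of human BMPR2 sequence, derived from the isoform 1 precursor and introduced by ligation-independent cloning. The record explicitly warns that it may not be the full open reading frame, and an insert of this size is far shorter than would be needed for a complete receptor, consistent with a domain-level construct trimmed for crystallography. Which residues or domain are included is not stated, although the entry is linked to a deposited protein structure. A His6 tag is fused at the C terminus of the insert, allowing purification of the recombinant protein by immobilised metal affinity chromatography. The promoter is not listed outright, but the use of T7 and T7-terminator sequencing primers indicates that the insert sits within a T7 promoter/terminator expression cassette, which would require a host supplying T7 RNA polymerase for expression; the listed strain serves for propagation. The construct is typically used for recombinant production of the BMPR2 fragment for structural and biochemical work.
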