>Addgene plasmid #38972 | BMPR2 | depositor partial sequence | sequence record 49030 | BMPR2 sequence 1009 bps
ATGGAGGCAGCAGCATCCGAACCCTCTCTTGATCTAGATAATCTGAAACTGTTGGAGCTGATTGGCCGAG
GTCGATATGGAGCAGTATATAAAGGCTCCTTGGATGAGCGTCCAGTTGCTGTAAAAGTGTTTTCCTTTGC
AAACCGTCAGAATTTTATCAACGAAAAGAACATTTACAGAGTGCCTTTGATGGAACATGACAACATTGCC
CGCTTTATAGTTGGAGATGAGAGAGTCACTGCAGATGGACGCATGGAATATTTGCTTGTGATGGAGTACT
ATCCCAATGGATCTTTATGCAAGTATTTAAGTCTCCACACAAGTGACTGGGTAAGCTCTTGCCGTCTTGC
TCATTCTGTTACTAGAGGACTGGCTTATCTTCACACAGAATTACCACGAGGAGATCATTATAAACCTGCA
ATTTCCCATCGAGATTTAAACAGCAGAAATGTCCTAGTGAAAAATGATGGAACCTGTGTTATTAGTGACT
TTGGACTGTCCATGAGGCTGACTGGAAATAGACTGGTGCGCCCAGGGGAGGAAGATAATGCAGCCATAAG
CGAGGTTGGCACTATCAGATATATGGCACCAGAAGTGCTAGAAGGAGCTGTGAACTTGAGGGACTGTGAA
TCAGCTTTGAAACAAGTAGACATGTATGCTCTTGGACTAATCTATTGGGAGATATTTATGAGATGTACAG
ACCTCTTCCCAGGGGAATCCGTACCAGAGTACCAGATGGCTTTTCAGACAGAGGTTGGAAACCATCCCAC
TTTTGAGGATATGCAGGTTCTCGTGTCTAGGGAAAAACAGAGACCCAAGTTCCCAGAAGCCTGGAAAGAA
AATAGCCTGGCAGTGAGGTCACTCAAGGAGACAATCGAAGACTGTTGGGACCAGGATGCAGAGGCTCGGC
TTACTGCACAGTGTGCTGAGGAAAGGATGGCTGAACTTATGATGATTTGGGAAAGAAACAAATCTGTGAG
CCCAACAGCGCACCATCATCACCACCATT
