>Addgene plasmid #38972 | BMPR2 | addgene partial sequence | sequence record 52775 | T7-term
TTCGGGCTTTGTTAGCAGCCGGATCTCAGTGGTGGTGGTGGTGGTGCTCGAGTGCGGCCGCAAGCTTGTC
GACGGAGCTCGAATTCGGATCCTCAATGGTGGTGATGATGGTGCGCTGTTGGGCTCACAGATTTGTTTCT
TTCCCAAATCATCATAAGTTCAGCCATCCTTTCCTCAGCACACTGTGCAGTAAGCCGAGCCTCTGCATCC
TGGTCCCAACAGTCTTCGATTGTCTCCTTGAGTGACCTCACTGCCAGGCTATTTTCTTTCCAGGCTTCTG
GGAACTTGGGTCTCTGTTTTTCCCTAGACACGAGAACCTGCATATCCTCAAAAGTGGGATGGTTTCCAAC
CTCTGTCTGAAAAGCCATCTGGTACTCTGGTACGGATTCCCCTGGGAAGAGGTCTGTACATCTCATAAAT
ATCTCCCAATAGATTAGTCCAAGAGCATACATGTCTACTTGTTTCAAAGCTGATTCACAGTCCCTCAAGT
TCACAGCTCCTTCTAGCACTTCTGGTGCCATATATCTGATAGTGCCAACCTCGCTTATGGCTGCATTATC
TTCCTCCCCTGGGCGCACCAGTCTATTTCCAGTCAGCCTCATGGACAGTCCAAAGTCACTAATAACACAG
GTTCCATCATTTTTCACTAGGACATTTCTGCTGTTTAAATCTCGATGGGAAATTGCAGGTTTATAATGAT
CTCCTCGTGGTAATTCTGTGTGAAGATAAGCCAGTCCTCTAGTAACAGAATGAGCAAGACGGCAAGAGCT
TACCCAGTCACTTGTGTGGAGACTTAAATACTTGCATAAAGATCCATTGGGATAGTACTCCATCACAAGC
AAATATTCCATGCGTCCATCTGCAGTGACTCTCTCATCTCCAACTATAAAGCGGGCAATGTTGTCATGTT
CCATCAAAGGCACTCTGTAAATGTTCTTTTCGTTGATAAA
